>Addgene plasmid #174680 | 6xHis-MBP-huCMtCas12a | addgene full sequence | sequence record 346184 | Addgene NGS Result
CAAGGAGATGGCGCCCAACAGTCCCCCGGCCACGGGGCCTGCCACCATACCCACGCCGAAACAAGCGCTC
ATGAGCCCGAAGTGGCGAGCCCGATCTTCCCCATCGGTGATGTCGGCGATATAGGCGCCAGCAACCGCAC
CTGTGGCGCCGGTGATGCCGGCCACGATGCGTCCGGCGTAGAGGATCGAGATCTCGATCCCGCGAAATTA
ATACGACTCACTATAGGGGAATTGTGAGCGGATAACAATTCCCCTCTAGAAATAATTTTGTTTAACTTTA
AGAAGGAGATATACCATGGGTTCTTCTCACCATCACCATCACCATGGTTCTTCTATGAAAATCGAAGAAG
GTAAACTGGTAATCTGGATTAACGGCGATAAAGGCTATAACGGTCTCGCTGAAGTCGGTAAGAAATTCGA
GAAAGATACCGGAATTAAAGTCACCGTTGAGCATCCGGATAAACTGGAAGAGAAATTCCCACAGGTTGCG
GCAACTGGCGATGGCCCTGACATTATCTTCTGGGCACACGACCGCTTTGGTGGCTACGCTCAATCTGGCC
TGTTGGCTGAAATCACCCCGGACAAAGCGTTCCAGGACAAGCTGTATCCGTTTACCTGGGATGCCGTACG
TTACAACGGCAAGCTGATTGCTTACCCGATCGCTGTTGAAGCGTTATCGCTGATTTATAACAAAGATCTG
CTGCCGAACCCGCCAAAAACCTGGGAAGAGATCCCGGCGCTGGATAAAGAACTGAAAGCGAAAGGTAAGA
GCGCGCTGATGTTCAACCTGCAAGAACCGTACTTCACCTGGCCGCTGATTGCTGCTGACGGGGGTTATGC
GTTCAAGTATGAAAACGGCAAGTACGACATTAAAGACGTGGGCGTGGATAACGCTGGCGCGAAAGCGGGT
CTGACCTTCCTGGTTGACCTGATTAAAAACAAACACATGAATGCAGACACCGATTACTCCATCGCAGAAG
CTGCCTTTAATAAAGGCGAAACAGCGATGACCATCAACGGCCCGTGGGCATGGTCCAACATCGACACCAG
CAAAGTGAATTATGGTGTAACGGTACTGCCGACCTTCAAGGGTCAACCATCCAAACCGTTCGTTGGCGTG
CTGAGCGCAGGTATTAACGCCGCCAGTCCGAACAAAGAGCTGGCAAAAGAGTTCCTCGAAAACTATCTGC
TGACTGATGAAGGTCTGGAAGCGGTTAATAAAGACAAACCGCTGGGTGCCGTAGCGCTGAAGTCTTACGA
GGAAGAGTTGGCGAAAGATCCACGTATTGCCGCCACTATGGAAAACGCCCAGAAAGGTGAAATCATGCCG
AACATCCCGCAGATGTCCGCTTTCTGGTATGCCGTGCGTACTGCGGTGATCAACGCCGCCAGCGGTCGTC
AGACTGTCGATGAAGCCCTGAAAGACGCGCAGACTAATGGGATCGAGGAAAACCTGTACTTCCAATCCAA
TATGAACAATTACGACGAGTTCACCAAGCTGTATCCTATCCAGAAAACCATCCGGTTTGAGCTGAAGCCA
CAGGGCAGAACCATGGAGCACCTGGAGACATTCAACTTCTTTGAGGAGGACCGGGATAGAGCCGAGAAGT
ATAAGATCCTGAAGGAGGCCATCGACGAGTACCACAAGAAGTTTATCGATGAGCACCTGACCAATATGTC
CCTGGATTGGAACTCTCTGAAGCAGATCAGCGAGAAGTACTATAAGAGCAGGGAGGAGAAGGACAAGAAG
GTGTTCCTGTCCGAGCAGAAGAGGATGCGCCAGGAGATCGTGTCTGAGTTTAAGAAGGACGATCGCTTCA
AGGACCTGTTTTCCAAGAAGCTGTTCTCTGAGCTGCTGAAGGAGGAGATCTACAAGAAGGGCAACCACCA
GGAGATCGACGCCCTGAAGAGCTTCGATAAGTTTTCCGGCTATTTCATCGGCCTGCACGAGAATAGGAAG
AACATGTACTCCGACGGCGATGAGATCACCGCCATCTCCAATCGCATCGTGAATGAGAACTTCCCCAAGT
TTCTGGATAACCTGCAGAAGTACCAGGAGGCCAGGAAGAAGTATCCTGAGTGGATCATCAAGGCCGAGAG
CGCCCTGGTGGCCCACAATATCAAGATGGACGAGGTGTTCTCCCTGGAGTACTTTAATAAGGTGCTGAAC
CAGGAGGGCATCCAGCGGTACAACCTGGCCCTGGGCGGCTATGTGACCAAGAGCGGCGAGAAGATGATGG
GCCTGAATGATGCCCTGAACCTGGCCCACCAGTCCGAGAAGAGCTCCAAGGGCAGAATCCACATGACCCC
CCTGTTCAAGCAGATCCTGTCCGAGAAGGAGTCCTTCTCTTACATCCCCGACGTGTTTACAGAGGATTCT
CAGCTGCTGCCTAGCATCGGCGGCTTCTTTGCCCAGATCGAGAATGACAAGGATGGCAACATCTTCGACC
GGGCCCTGGAGCTGATCTCTAGCTACGCCGAGTATGATACCGAGCGGATCTATATCAGACAGGCCGACAT
CAATAGAGTGTCCAACGTGATCTTTGGAGAGTGGGGCACCCTGGGAGGCCTGATGAGGGAGTACAAGGCC
GACTCTATCAATGATATCAACCTGGAGCGCACATGCAAGAAGGTGGACAAGTGGCTGGATTCTAAGGAGT
TTGCCCTGAGCGATGTGCTGGAGGCCATCAAGAGGACCGGCAACAATGACGCCTTCAACGAGTATATCTC
CAAGATGCGGACAGCCAGAGAGAAGATCGATGCCGCCCGCAAGGAGATGAAGTTCATCAGCGAGAAGATC
TCCGGCGATGAGGAGTCTATCCACATCATCAAGACCCTGCTGGACAGCGTGCAGCAGTTCCTGCACTTCT
TTAATCTGTTTAAGGCAAGGCAGGACATCCCACTGGATGGAGCCTTCTACGCCGAGTTTGACGAGGTGCA
CAGCAAGCTGTTTGCCATCGTGCCCCTGTATAACAAGGTGCGGAACTATCTGACCAAGAACAATCTGAAC
ACAAAGAAGATCAAGCTGAATTTCAAGAACCCTACACTGGCCAATGGCTGGGACCAGAACAAGGTGTACG
ATTATGCCTCCCTGATCTTTCTGCGGGACGGCAATTACTATCTGGGCATCATCAATCCTAAGAGAAAGAA
GAACATCAAGTTCGAGCAGGGCTCTGGCAACGGCCCCTTCTACCGGAAGATGGTGTATAAGCAGATCCCC
GGCCCTAATAAGAACCTGCCAAGAGTGTTCCTGACCTCCACAAAGGGCAAGAAGGAGTATAAGCCCTCTA
AGGAGATCATCGAGGGCTACGAGGCCGACAAGCACATCAGGGGCGATAAGTTCGACCTGGATTTTTGTCA
CAAGCTGATCGATTTCTTTAAGGAGTCCATCGAGAAGCACAAGGACTGGTCTAAGTTCAACTTCTACTTC
AGCCCAACCGAGAGCTATGGCGACATCTCTGAGTTCTACCTGGATGTGGAGAAGCAGGGCTATCGCATGC
ACTTTGAGAATATCAGCGCCGAGACAATCGACGAGTATGTGGAGAAGGGCGATCTGTTTCTGTTCCAGAT
CTACAACAAGGATTTTGTGAAGGCCGCCACCGGCAAGAAGGACATGCACACAATCTACTGGAATGCCGCC
TTCAGCCCCGAGAACCTGCAGGACGTGGTGGTGAAGCTGAACGGCGAGGCCGAGCTGTTTTATAGGGACA
AGTCCGATATCAAGGAGATCGTGCACCGCGAGGGCGAGATCCTGGTGAATAGGACCTACAACGGCCGCAC
ACCAGTGCCCGACAAGATCCACAAGAAGCTGACCGATTATCACAATGGCCGGACAAAGGACCTGGGCGAG
GCCAAGGAGTACCTGGATAAGGTGAGATACTTCAAGGCCCACTATGACATCACCAAGGATCGGAGATACC
TGAACGACAAGATCTATTTCCACGTGCCTCTGACCCTGAACTTCAAGGCCAACGGCAAGAAGAATCTGAA
CAAGATGGTCATCGAGAAGTTCCTGTCCGATGAGAAGGCCCACATCATCGGCATCGACAGGGGCGAGCGC
AATCTGCTGTACTATTCCATCATCGACAGGTCTGGCAAGATCATCGATCAGCAGAGCCTGAATGTGATCG
ACGGCTTTGATTATCGGGAGAAGCTGAACCAGAGAGAGATCGAGATGAAGGATGCCCGCCAGTCTTGGAA
CGCCATCGGCAAGATCAAGGACCTGAAGGAGGGCTACCTGAGCAAGGCCGTGCACGAGATCACCAAGATG
GCCATCCAGTATAATGCCATCGTGGTCATGGAGGAGCTGAACTACGGCTTCAAGCGGGGCCGGTTCAAGG
TGGAGAAGCAGATCTATCAGAAGTTCGAGAATATGCTGATCGATAAGATGAACTACCTGGTGTTTAAGGA
CGCACCTGATGAGTCCCCAGGAGGCGTGCTGAATGCCTACCAGCTGACAAACCCACTGGAGTCTTTCGCC
AAGCTGGGCAAGCAGACCGGCATCCTGTTTTACGTGCCAGCCGCCTATACATCCAAGATCGACCCCACCA
CAGGCTTCGTGAATCTGTTTAACACCTCCTCTAAGACAAACGCCCAGGAGCGGAAGGAGTTCCTGCAGAA
GTTTGAGAGCATCTCCTATTCTGCCAAGGATGGCGGCATCTTTGCCTTCGCCTTTGACTACAGAAAGTTC
GGCACCAGCAAGACAGATCACAAGAACGTGTGGACCGCCTATACAAACGGCGAGAGGATGCGCTACATCA
AGGAGAAGAAGCGGAATGAGCTGTTTGACCCTTCTAAGGAGATCAAGGAGGCCCTGACCAGCTCCGGCAT
CAAGTACGATGGCGGCCAGAACATCCTGCCAGACATCCTGAGGAGCAACAATAACGGCCTGATCTACACA
ATGTATTCTAGCTTCATCGCCGCCATCCAGATGCGCGTGTACGACGGCAAGGAGGATTATATCATCAGCC
CCATCAAGAACTCCAAGGGCGAGTTCTTTAGGACCGACCCCAAGAGGCGCGAGCTGCCTATCGACGCCGA
TGCCAATGGCGCCTACAACATCGCCCTGAGGGGAGAGCTGACAATGAGGGCAATCGCAGAGAAGTTCGAC
CCTGATAGCGAGAAGATGGCCAAGCTGGAGCTGAAGCACAAGGATTGGTTCGAGTTTATGCAGACCAGAG
GCGACAAAAGGCCGGCGGCCACGAAAAAGGCCGGCCAGGCAAAAAAGAAAAAGGGATCCTACCCATACGA
TGTTCCAGATTACGCTTATCCCTACGACGTGCCTGATTATGCATACCCATATGATGTCCCCGACTATGCG
CACCACCACCACCACCACTGAGATCCGGCTGCTAACAAAGCCCGAAAGGAAGCTGAGTTGGCTGCTGCCA
CCGCTGAGCAATAACTAGCATAACCCCTTGGGGCCTCTAAACGGGTCTTGAGGGGTTTTTTGCTGAAAGG
AGGAACTATATCCGGATTGGCGAATGGG
[124 nt withheld, positions 5489-5612]
C
[91 nt withheld, positions 5614-5704]
A
[49 nt withheld, positions 5706-5754]
CCTTTGACGTTGGAGTCCACGTTCTTT
[37 nt withheld, positions 5782-5818]
ACCCTATCTCGGTCTATTCTTTTGATTTATAAGGGATTTTGCCGATTTCGGCCTATTGGTTAAAAAATGA
GCTGATTTAACAAAAATTTAACGCGAATTTTAACAAACTAGTAACGTTTACAATTTCAGGTGGCACTTTT
CGGGGAAATGTGCGCGGAACCCCTATTTGTTTATTTTTCTAAATACATTCAAATATGTATCCGCTCATGA
ATTAATTCTTAGAAAAACTCATCGAGCATCAAATGAAACTGCAATTTATTCATATCAGGATTATCAATAC
CATATTTTTGAAAAAGCCGTTTCTGTAATGAAGGAGAAAACTCACCGAGGCAGTTCCATAGGATGGCAAG
ATCCTGGTATCGGTCTGCGATTCCGACTCGTCCAACATCAATACAACCTATTAATTTCCCCTCGTCAAAA
ATAAGGTTATCAAGTGAGAAATCACCATGAGTGACGACTGAATCCGGTGAGAATGGCAAAAGTTTATGCA
TTTCTTTCCAGACTTGTTCAACAGGCCAGCCATTACGCTCGTCATCAAAATCACTCGCATCAACCAAACC
GTTATTCATTCGTGATTGCGCCTGAGCGAGACGAAATACGCGATCGCTGTTAAAAGGACAATTACAAACA
GGAATCGAATGCAACCGGCGCAGGAACACTGCCAGCGCATCAACAATGTTTTCACCTGAATCAGGATATT
CTTCTAATACCTGGAATGCTGTTTTCCCGGGGATCGCAGTGGTGAGTAACCATGCATCATCAGGAGTACG
GATAAAATGCTTGATGGTCGGAAGAGGCATAAATTCCGTCAGCCAGTTTAGTCTGACCATCTCATCTGTA
ACATCATTGGCAACGCTACCTTTGCCATGTTTCAGAAACAACTCTGGCGCATCGGGCTTCCCATACAATC
GATAGATTGTCGCACCTGATTGCCCGACATTATCGCGAGCCCATTTATACCCATATAAATCAGCATCCAT
GTTGGAATTTAATCGCGGCCTAGAGCAAGACGTTTCCCGTTGAATATGGCTCATAACACCCCTTGTATTA
CTGTTTATGTAAGCAGACAGTTTTATTGTTCATGACCAAAATCCCTTAACGTGAGTTTTCGTTCCACTGA
GCGTCAGACCCCGTAGAAAAGATCAAAGGATCTTCTTGAGATCCTTTTTTTCTGCGCGTAATCTGCTGCT
TGCAAACAAAAAAACCACCGCTACCAGCGGTGGTTTGTTTGCCGGATCAAGAGCTACCAACTCTTTTTCC
GAAGGTAACTGGCTTCAGCAGAGCGCAGATACCAAATACTGTCCTTCTAGTGTAGCCGTAGTTAGGCCAC
CACTTCAAGAACTCTGTAGCACCGCCTACATACCTCGCTCTGCTAATCCTGTTACCAGTGGCTGCTGCCA
GTGGCGATAAGTCGTGTCTTACCGGGTTGGACTCAAGACGATAGTTACCGGATAAGGCGCAGCGGTCGGG
CTGAACGGGGGGTTCGTGCACACAGCCCAGCTTGGAGCGAACGACCTACACCGAACTGAGATACCTACAG
CGTGAGCTATGAGAAAGCGCCACGCTTCCCGAAGGGAGAAAGGCGGACAGGTATCCGGTAAGCGGCAGGG
TCGGAACAGGAGAGCGCACGAGGGAGCTTCCAGGGGGAAACGCCTGGTATCTTTATAGTCCTGTCGGGTT
TCGCCACCTCTGACTTGAGCGTCGATTTTTGTGATGCTCGTCAGGGGGGCGGAGCCTATGGAAAAACGCC
AGCAACGCGGCCTTTTTACGGTTCCTGGCCTTTTGCTGGCCTTTTGCTCACATGTTCTTTCCTGCGTTAT
CCCCTGATTCTGTGGATAACCGTATTACCGCCTTTGAGTGAGCTGATACCGCTCGCCGCAGCCGAACGAC
CGAGCGCAGCGAGTCAGTGAGCGAGGAAGCGGAAGAGCGCCTGATGCGGTATTTTCTCCTTACGCATCTG
TGCGGTATTTCACACCGCAATGGTGCACTCTCAGTACAATCTGCTCTGATGCCGCATAGTTAAGCCAGTA
TACACTCCGCTATCGCTACGTGACTGGGTCATGGCTGCGCCCCGACACCCGCCAACACCCGCTGACGCGC
CCTGACGGGCTTGTCTGCTCCCGGCATCCGCTTACAGACAAGCTGTGACCGTCTCCGGGAGCTGCATGTG
TCAGAGGTTTTCACCGTCATCACCGAAACGCGCGAGGCAGCTGCGGTAAAGCTCATCAGCGTGGTCGTGA
AGCGATTCACAGATGTCTGCCTGTTCATCCGCGTCCAGCTCGTTGAGTTTCTCCAGAAGCGTTAATGTCT
GGCTTCTGATAAAGCGGGCCATGTTAAGGGCGGTTTTTTCCTGTTTGGTCACTGATGCCTCCGTGTAAGG
GGGATTTCTGTTCATGGGGGTAATGATACCGATGAAACGAGAGAGGATGCTCACGATACGGGTTACTGAT
GATGAACATGCCCGGTTACTGGAACGTTGTGAGGGTAAACAACTGGCGGTATGGATGCGGCGGGACCAGA
GAAAAATCACTCAGGGTCAATGCCAGCGCTTCGTTAATACAGATGTAGGTGTTCCACAGGGTAGCCAGCA
GCATCCTGCGATGCAGATCCGGAACATAATGGTGCAGGGCGCTGACTTCCGCGTTTCCAGACTTTACGAA
ACACGGAAACCGAAGACCATTCATGTTGTTGCTCAGGTCGCAGACGTTTTGCAGCAGCAGTCGCTTCACG
TTCGCTCGCGTATCGGTGATTCATTCTGCTAACCAGTAAGGCAACCCCGCCAGCCTAGCCGGGTCCTCAA
CGACAGGAGCACGATCATGCGCACCCGTGGGGCCGCCATGCCGGCGATAATGGCCTGCTTCTCGCCGAAA
CGTTTGGTGGCGGGACCAGTGACGAAGGCTTGAGCGAGGGCGTGCAAGATTCCGAATACCGCAAGCGACA
GGCCGATCATCGTCGCGCTCCAGCGAAAGCGGTCCTCGCCGAAAATGACCCAGAGCGCTGCCGGCACCTG
TCCTACGAGTTGCATGATAAAGAAGACAGTCATAAGTGCGGCGACGATAGTCATGCCCCGCGCCCACCGG
AAGGAGCTGACTGGGTTGAAGGCTCTCAAGGGCATCGGTCGAGATCCCGGTGCCTAATGAGTGAGCTAAC
TTACATTAATTGCGTTGCGCTCACTGCCCGCTTTCCAGTCGGGAAACCTGTCGTGCCAGCTGCATTAATG
AATCGGCCAACGCGCGGGGAGAGGCGGTTTGCGTATTGGGCGCCAGGGTGGTTTTTCTTTTCACCAGTGA
GACGGGCAACAGCTGATTGCCCTTCACCGCCTGGCCCTGAGAGAGTTGCAGCAAGCGGTCCACGCTGGTT
TGCCCCAGCAGGCGAAAATCCTGTTTGATGGTGGTTAACGGCGGGATATAACATGAGCTGTCTTCGGTAT
CGTCGTATCCCACTACCGAGATATCCGCACCAACGCGCAGCCCGGACTCGGTAATGGCGCGCATTGCGCC
CAGCGCCATCTGATCGTTGGCAACCAGCATCGCAGTGGGAACGATACCCTCATTCAGCATTTGCATGGTT
TGTTGAAAACCGGACATGGCACTCCAGTCGCCTTCCCGTTCCGCTATCGGCTGAATTTGATTGCGAGTGA
GATATTTATGCCAGCCAGCCAGACGCAGACGCGCCGAGACAGAACTTAATGGGCCCGCTAACAGCGCGAT
TTGCTGGTGACCCAATGCGACCAGATGCTCCACGCCCAGTCGCGTACCGTCTTCATGGGAGAAAATAATA
CTGTTGATGGGTGTCTGGTCAGAGACATCAAGAAATAACGCCGGAACATTAGTGCAGGCAGCTTCCACAG
CAATGGCATCCTGGTCATCCAGCGGATAGTTAATGATCAGCCCACTGACGCGTTGCGCGAGAAGATTGTG
CACCGCCGCTTTACAGGCTTCGACGCCGCTTCGTTCTACCATCGACACCACCACGCTGGCACCCAGTTGA
TCGGCGCGAGATTTAATCGCCGCGACAATTTGCGACGGCGCGTGCAGGGCCAGACTGGAGGTGGCAACGC
CAATCAGCAACGACTGTTTGCCCGCCAGTTGTTGTGCCACGCGGTTGGGAATGTAATTCAGCTCCGCCAT
CGCCGCTTCCACTTTTTCCCGCGTTTTCGCAGAAACGTGGCTGGCCTGGTTCACCACGCGGGAAACGGTC
TGATAAGAGACACCGGCATACTCTGCGACATCGTATAACGTTACTGGTTTCACATTCACCACCCTGAATT
GACTCTCTTCCGGGCGCTATCATGCCATACCGCGAAAGGTTTTGCGCCATTCGATGGTGTCCGGGATCTC
GACGCTCTCCCTTATGCGACTCCTGCATTAGGAAGCAGCCCAGTAGTAGGTTGAGGCCGTTGAGCACCGC
CGCCGCAAGGAATGGTGCATG
Features (pLannotate 1.2.2; 23 found; start..end, strand, type, name):
    209..227     +  promoter       T7 promoter: promoter for bacteriophage T7 RNA polymerase
    228..252     +  protein_bind   lac operator: The lac repressor binds to the lac operator to inhibit transcription in E. coli. This inhibition can be relieved by adding lactose or isopropyl-β-D-thiogalactopyranoside (IPTG). lac repressor encoded by lacI
    267..289     +  RBS            RBS: efficient ribosome binding site from bacteriophage T7 gene 10 (Olins and Rangwala, 1989)
    308..325     +  CDS            6xHis: 6xHis affinity tag
    335..1435    +  CDS            MBP: maltose binding protein from E. coli; malE (mutated); This version of the gene does not encode a signal sequence, so MBP will remain in the cytosol.
   1448..1464    +  CDS            TEV site (fragment): tobacco etch virus (TEV) protease recognition and cleavage site
   5186..5233    +  CDS            nucleoplasmin NLS: bipartite nuclear localization signal from nucleoplasmin
   5240..5319    +  CDS            3xHA (fragment): three tandem HA epitope tags
   5321..5338    +  CDS            9xHis (fragment): 9xHis affinity tag
   5348..5397    +  CDS            SET1 (fragment): solubility-enhancement tag derived from T7 phage gene 10B
   5405..5452    +  terminator     T7 terminator: transcription terminator for bacteriophage T7 RNA polymerase
   5489..5917    +  rep_origin     f1 ori (sequence partly withheld): f1 bacteriophage origin of replication; arrow indicates direction of (+) strand synthesis
   5971..6028    +  promoter       AmpR promoter (fragment): bla
   6037..6852    -  CDS            KanR: aminoglycoside phosphotransferase; aph(3')-Ia; confers resistance to kanamycin in bacteria or G418 (Geneticin®) in eukaryotes
   6974..7562    +  rep_origin     ori: high-copy-number ColE1/pMB1/pBR322/pUC origin of replication
   7748..7887    -  misc_feature   bom: basis of mobility region from pBR322
   7989..8180    -  CDS            rop: Rop protein, which maintains plasmids at low copy number; rop
   8197..8577    +  CDS            YPB1_ECOLX: Protein predicted: Swiss-Prot protein existence level 4. From Escherichia coli.
   8649..8940    -  CDS            TcR (fragment): tetracycline efflux protein; tet; confers resistance to tetracycline
   8955..8976    -  protein_bind   CAP binding site: CAP binding activates transcription in the presence of cAMP. E. coli catabolite activator protein
   8989..10071   -  CDS            lacI: lac repressor; lacI; The lac repressor binds to the lac operator to inhibit transcription in E. coli. This inhibition can be relieved by adding lactose or isopropyl-β-D-thiogalactopyranoside (IPTG).
  10072..10149   -  promoter       lacI promoter: lacI
  10157..187     -  CDS            TcR (fragment) (across the origin): tetracycline efflux protein; tet; confers resistance to tetracycline
