[The description below was written by a language model from this plasmid's Addgene catalogue record and pLannotate feature annotations shown in this document.]
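Description:
6xHis-MBP-huCMtCas12a is a pET-family bacterial expression plasmid (about 10.2 kb in the sequenced record) for producing recombinant Cas12a (Cpf1) from Candidatus Methanoplasma termitum in E. coli. It is maintained under kanamycin selection through an aph(3')-Ia resistance gene and replicates from a ColE1/pMB1-type origin accompanied by the pBR322 bom region and the rop gene, which moderates copy number. An f1 phage origin is also present. The short tetracycline-resistance fragments, the partial AmpR promoter and the small predicted E. coli ORF annotated in the backbone appear to be pBR322-derived remnants rather than functional elements.

The expression cassette uses a T7 promoter with an adjacent lac operator and the T7 gene 10 ribosome binding site, and the plasmid carries its own lacI. Transcription therefore depends on a host supplying T7 RNA polymerase (a DE3 lysogen) and is IPTG-inducible, ending at a T7 terminator. The open reading frame begins with a 6xHis tag, a signal-sequence-free (cytosolic) maltose binding protein and a TEV protease site, allowing affinity purification, improved solubility and later removal of the N-terminal tags. The Cas12a coding sequence, an approximately 3.85 kb insert, is not itself annotated but fills the gap in the feature table between the TEV site and the C-terminal elements. The "hu" prefix suggests a human-codon-optimised version, though the record does not say so. The insert carries a C-terminal nucleoplasmin NLS, 3xHA epitope and a further His tag, and was joined to the vector by Gibson assembly. The associated work surveys Cas12a orthologs for nucleic acid detection in clinical samples, so the purified protein is most likely intended for such in vitro CRISPR assays.
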