Addgene plasmid #174680: 6xHis-MBP-huCMtCas12a
Purpose: Expresses 6xHis-MBP tagged CMtCas12a
Depositing lab: Piyush Jain. Depositing organization: University of Florida. Publication: A Combinatorial Approach towards Adaptability of 22 Functional Cas12a Orthologs for Nucleic Acid Detection in Clinical Samples. Nguyen LT, Macaluso NC, Jain PK. medRxiv 2021.07.21 10.1101/2021.07.21.21260653.
Backbone
  Vector backbone: pET
  Backbone manufacturer: Scott Gradia Lab
  Backbone size w/o insert (bp): 6462
  Vector type: Bacterial Expression, CRISPR, Synthetic Biology
Growth in bacteria
  Bacterial resistance: Kanamycin, 50 μg/mL
  Growth temperature: 37°C
  Growth strain: DH5alpha
  Growth instructions: Use of strain Rosetta™ 2(DE3)pLysS for expression is highly recommended
  Copy number: Unknown
Gene/Insert
  Gene/Insert name: huCMtCas12a (alt name: huCMtCpf1)
  Species: Candidatus Methanoplasma termitum
  Insert size (bp): 3852
  Promoter: T7
  Tag / fusion protein: 6xHis, MBP, TEV (N terminal on insert); NLS, 6xHis, 3xHA (C terminal on insert)
  Cloning method: Gibson Cloning
Terms and licenses: Academic/Nonprofit Terms; Industry Terms: Not Available to Industry
Depositor comments: The vector is obtained from Scott Gradia Lab (Addgene #29656) while the gene is obtained from Feng Zhang Lab (Addgene #69984) . Read the preprint on medRxiv here: https://www.medrxiv.org/content/10.1101/2021.07.21.21260653v1
How to cite: 6xHis-MBP-huCMtCas12a was a gift from Piyush Jain (Addgene plasmid # 174680 ; http://n2t.net/addgene:174680 ; RRID:Addgene_174680)
